Addgene plasmid #26066: pCI-Neo-His-Pitaire-Myc
Depositing lab: Jonathon Pines. Publication: CrkRS: a novel conserved Cdc2-related protein kinase that colocalises with SC35 speckles. Ko TK, Kelly E, Pines J. J Cell Sci. 2001 Jul . 114(Pt 14):2591-603. PubMed 11683387.
Backbone
  Vector backbone: pCI-neo
  Backbone manufacturer: Promega
  Backbone size w/o insert (bp): 5472
  Vector type: Mammalian Expression
Growth in bacteria
  Bacterial resistance: Ampicillin, 100 μg/mL
  Growth temperature: 37°C
  Growth strain: DH5alpha
  Copy number: High Copy
Gene/Insert
  Gene/Insert name: Pitaire (alt name: CrkRS)
  Species: H. sapiens (human)
  Entrez Gene: CDK12 (a.k.a. CRK7, CRKR, CRKRS)
  Tag / fusion protein: His (N terminal on insert); Myc (C terminal on insert)
  Cloning method: Restriction Enzyme; 5′ cloning site NheI (unknown if destroyed); 3′ cloning site EcoRI (unknown if destroyed)
  Sequencing primers: 5′ T7; 3′ EBV-rev
Terms and licenses: Academic/Nonprofit Terms; Industry Terms: Not Available to Industry
How to cite: pCI-Neo-His-Pitaire-Myc was a gift from Jonathon Pines (Addgene plasmid # 26066 ; http://n2t.net/addgene:26066 ; RRID:Addgene_26066)
