[The description below was written by a language model from this plasmid's Addgene catalogue record.]
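Description:
pCI-Neo-His-Pitaire-Myc is a mammalian expression plasmid built on the commercial pCI-neo backbone (about 5.5 kb without insert). It is propagated in E. coli as a high-copy plasmid under ampicillin selection. The record gives no feature table, so individual regulatory elements are not itemised for this construct. The pCI-neo backbone is generally known to drive inserts from the CMV immediate-early enhancer/promoter with a downstream chimeric intron and an SV40 late polyadenylation signal. It also carries a neomycin phosphotransferase cassette that allows G418 selection of stably transfected mammalian cells. A T7 promoter upstream of the cloning region is consistent with the T7 sequencing primer listed in the record.

The insert is human Pitaire, also called CrkRS and now catalogued as CDK12 (aliases CRK7, CRKR, CRKRS), a Cdc2-related protein kinase. It was cloned by restriction digestion between NheI at the 5′ end and EcoRI at the 3′ end, and the record does not say whether these sites survived cloning. The coding sequence carries a His tag at its N terminus and a Myc epitope at its C terminus, so the expressed protein can be captured by metal-affinity methods and detected or immunoprecipitated with anti-Myc antibodies. The insert size is not stated, nor is whether the full-length open reading frame is present.

The associated work characterised this kinase as a conserved protein that colocalises with SC35-containing nuclear speckles. The plasmid therefore suits transient or stable expression of tagged CDK12 in mammalian cells for localisation, interaction or kinase studies.
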