>Addgene plasmid #26066 | pCI-Neo-His-Pitaire-Myc | addgene partial sequence | sequence record 31674 | 26066 with EBV-rev
CATTAACCCTCACTAAAGGGAAGCGGCCGCCCGGGTCGACTCTAGAGGTACCACGCGTGAATTCCATGGT
ACCAGCTGCAGATCTCGAGCTCGGATCCTAAAGGTCCTCCTCAGATATAAGTTTTTGCTCGTAAGGAACT
CCTCTCCCTCTTCCCCCTCTTGGTGGGACTCTTGTAGGCCCCCGATAGAGTTTTCCATAAGCAGAAGACT
GAGTTGGGCCCCCCCAGTGGAGGCCTGCTCCTGAGCTGCTGGCCCCAGTGGTTCCTGGCCCCAGCTCCCC
ATAGTTTTGCAATTTGGTCTCTGCATGTACCACAGAATTGCTGCTTCCCTCAGCCTTCAGGAATGGTTGC
CCGACCACCGGGTGTAACGCTAAGGGGACCCTGGCAAAACGGAGGTCCTGGTCCCCTGGAAACTGCACTG
ACCCTGTGCCCTGGTAACTGCTGGACTCCCCAAGGTGGCTCAGAGAGCCTGAGAAGGTCCTGTTCTTCAC
CAGGGTCTGGACCAAGGATTCTGTCAAGGCTGGACCAGAGTTTCGTTCATCAGTGTCAATGGCACTGAAC
CCTGTTTCAGGCCCATCAGTGTTTCCATAAGTCCTGTTTGGACGGGGTCGGGTGGAGTACTCCATTGGTC
TCAAGGCCTGGTGCTCATGTGGCAGGTGGCCAGGAGGCTCTGCTTCAGGCTGGGATAAAAGTTGCAGCAA
GGCGGCTGTCACGGCTGGGTTCAACTCCTGGGGGGCGCTGGAAAGATCGCCTTCAACCAGAGGGGGTGGA
GGTGGCGGCGGTGGAGGTCCGGGGGGCTCA
