>Addgene plasmid #26066 | pCI-Neo-His-Pitaire-Myc | addgene partial sequence | sequence record 31675 | 26066 with T7
ATTGTTCTTTAGAGGAGATATACATATGCGGGGTTCTCATCATCATCATCATCATGGTATGGCTAGCCCC
AATTCAGAGAGACATGGGGGCAAGAAGGACGGGAGTGGAGGAGCTTCTGGAACTTTGCAGCCGTCATCGG
GAGGCGGCAGCTCTAACAGCAGAGAGCGTCACCGCTTGGTATCGAAGCACAAGCGGCATAAGTCCAAACA
CTCCAAAGACATGGGGTTGGTGACCCCCGAAGCAGCATCCCTGGGCACAGTTATCAAACCTTTGGTGGAG
TATGATGATATCAGCTCTGATTCCGACACCTTCTCCGATGACATGGCCTTCAAACTAGACCGAAGGGAGA
ACGACGAACGTCGTGGATCAGATCGGAGCGACCGCCTGCACAAACATCGTCACCACCAGCACAGGCGTTC
CCGGGACTTACTAAAAGCTAAACAGACCGAAAAAGAAAAAAGCCAAGAAGTCTCCAGCAAGTCGGGATCG
ATGAAGGACCGGATATCGGGAAGTTCAAAGCGTTCGAATGAGGAGACTGATGACTATGGGAAGGCGCAGG
TAGCCAAAAGCAGCAGCAAGGAATCCAGGTCATCCAAGCTCCACAAGGAGAAGACCAGGAAAGAACGGGA
GCTGAAGTCTGGGCACAAAGACCGGAGTAAAAGTCATCGAAAAAGGGAAACACCCAAAAGTTACAAAACA
GTGGACAGCCCAAAACGGAGATCCAGGAGCCCCCACAGGAAGTGGTCTGACAGCTCCAAACAAGATGATA
GCCCCTCGGGAGCTTCTTATGGCCAAGATTATGACCTTAGTCCCTCACGATCTCATACCTCGAGCAATTA
TGACTCCTACAAGAAAAGTCCTGGAAGTACCTCGAGAAGGCAGTC
